LOCUS       Exported 9462 bp ds-DNA circular SYN 12-MAY-2021
DEFINITION  All-in-one lentivector with tet-inducible luciferase.
ACCESSION   .
VERSION     .
KEYWORDS    pCW57.1-Luciferase
SOURCE      synthetic DNA construct
  ORGANISM  synthetic DNA construct
REFERENCE   1 (bases 1 to 9462)
  AUTHORS   Shadle SC, Zhong JW, Campbell AE, Conerly ML, Jagannathan S, Wong
            CJ, Morello TD, van der Maarel SM, Tapscott SJ
  TITLE     DUX4-induced dsRNA and MYC mRNA stabilization activate apoptotic
            pathways in human cell models of facioscapulohumeral dystrophy.
  JOURNAL   PLoS Genet. 2017 Mar 8;13(3):e1006658. doi:
            10.1371/journal.pgen.1006658. eCollection 2017 Mar.
  PUBMED    28273136
REFERENCE   2 (bases 1 to 9462)
  AUTHORS   .
  TITLE     Direct Submission
  JOURNAL   Exported May 12, 2021 from SnapGene Server 1.1.58
            http://www.snapgene.com
FEATURES             Location/Qualifiers
     source          1..9462
                     /organism="synthetic DNA construct"
                     /mol_type="other DNA"
     misc_feature    41..158
                     /label=cPPT/CTS
                     /note="central polypurine tract and central termination
                     sequence of HIV-1"
     promoter        212..526
                     /label=tight TRE promoter
                     /note="Tet-responsive promoter PTight, consisting of seven
                     tet operator sequences followed by the minimal CMV
                     promoter"
     protein_bind    220..238
                     /gene="tetO"
                     /label=tet operator
                     /bound_moiety="tetracycline repressor TetR"
                     /note="bacterial operator O2 for the tetR and tetA genes"
     protein_bind    256..274
                     /gene="tetO"
                     /label=tet operator
                     /bound_moiety="tetracycline repressor TetR"
                     /note="bacterial operator O2 for the tetR and tetA genes"
     protein_bind    291..309
                     /gene="tetO"
                     /label=tet operator
                     /bound_moiety="tetracycline repressor TetR"
                     /note="bacterial operator O2 for the tetR and tetA genes"
     protein_bind    327..345
                     /gene="tetO"
                     /label=tet operator
                     /bound_moiety="tetracycline repressor TetR"
                     /note="bacterial operator O2 for the tetR and tetA genes"
     protein_bind    363..381
                     /gene="tetO"
                     /label=tet operator
                     /bound_moiety="tetracycline repressor TetR"
                     /note="bacterial operator O2 for the tetR and tetA genes"
     protein_bind    398..416
                     /gene="tetO"
                     /label=tet operator
                     /bound_moiety="tetracycline repressor TetR"
                     /note="bacterial operator O2 for the tetR and tetA genes"
     protein_bind    434..452
                     /gene="tetO"
                     /label=tet operator
                     /bound_moiety="tetracycline repressor TetR"
                     /note="bacterial operator O2 for the tetR and tetA genes"
     primer_bind     499..523
                     /label=LNCX
                     /note="Human CMV promoter, forward primer"
     regulatory      563..572
                     /regulatory_class="other"
                     /note="vertebrate consensus sequence for strong initiation
                     of translation (Kozak, 1987)"
     CDS             569..2221
                     /codon_start=1
                     /gene="luc+"
                     /product="firefly luciferase"
                     /label=luciferase
                     /note="enhanced luc+ version of the luciferase gene"
                     /translation="MEDAKNIKKGPAPFYPLEDGTAGEQLHKAMKRYALVPGTIAFTDA
                     HIEVDITYAEYFEMSVRLAEAMKRYGLNTNHRIVVCSENSLQFFMPVLGALFIGVAVAP
                     ANDIYNERELLNSMGISQPTVVFVSKKGLQKILNVQKKLPIIQKIIIMDSKTDYQGFQS
                     MYTFVTSHLPPGFNEYDFVPESFDRDKTIALIMNSSGSTGLPKGVALPHRTACVRFSHA
                     RDPIFGNQIIPDTAILSVVPFHHGFGMFTTLGYLICGFRVVLMYRFEEELFLRSLQDYK
                     IQSALLVPTLFSFFAKSTLIDKYDLSNLHEIASGGAPLSKEVGEAVAKRFHLPGIRQGY
                     GLTETTSAILITPEGDDKPGAVGKVVPFFEAKVVDLDTGKTLGVNQRGELCVRGPMIMS
                     GYVNNPEATNALIDKDGWLHSGDIAYWDEDEHFFIVDRLKSLIKYKGYQVAPAELESIL
                     LQHPNIFDAGVAGLPDDDAGELPAAVVVLEHGKTMTEKEIVDYVASQVTTAKKLRGGVV
                     FVDEVPKGLTGKLDARKIREILIKAKKGGKIAV"
     primer_bind     complement(635..653)
                     /label=LucNrev
                     /note="Firefly luciferase, reverse primer"
     protein_bind    complement(2235..2359)
                     /gene="mutant version of attR"
                     /label=attR2
                     /bound_moiety="LR Clonase(TM)"
                     /note="recombination site for the Gateway(R) LR reaction"
     CDS             2377..2394
                     /codon_start=1
                     /product="6xHis affinity tag"
                     /label=6xHis
                     /translation="HHHHHH"
     promoter        2404..2914
                     /label=hPGK promoter
                     /note="human phosphoglycerate kinase 1 promoter"
     primer_bind     2833..2851
                     /label=hPGK-F
                     /note="Human PGK promoter, forward primer"
     CDS             2924..3520
                     /codon_start=1
                     /gene="pac from Streptomyces alboniger"
                     /product="puromycin N-acetyltransferase"
                     /label=PuroR
                     /note="confers resistance to puromycin"
                     /translation="MTEYKPTVRLATRDDVPRAVRTLAAAFADYPATRHTVDPDRHIER
                     VTELQELFLTRVGLDIGKVWVADDGAAVAVWTTPESVEAGAVFAEIGPRMAELSGSRLA
                     AQQQMEGLLAPHRPKEPAWFLATVGVSPDHQGKGLGSAVVLPGVEAAERAGVPAFLETS
                     APRNLPFYERLGFTVTADVEVPEGPRTWCMTRKPGA"
     primer_bind     complement(2924..2943)
                     /label=Puro-R
                     /note="Puromycin resistance gene, reverse primer. Also
                     called puro-variant-R"
     primer_bind     3420..3440
                     /label=Puro-F
                     /note="Puromycin resistance gene, forward primer"
     CDS             3521..3574
                     /codon_start=1
                     /product="2A peptide from Thosea asigna virus capsid
                     protein"
                     /label=T2A
                     /note="Eukaryotic ribosomes fail to insert a peptide bond
                     between the Gly and Pro residues, yielding separate
                     polypeptides."
                     /translation="EGRGSLLTCGDVEENPGP"
     CDS             3575..4321
                     /codon_start=1
                     /product="improved tetracycline-controlled transactivator"
                     /label=rtTA-Advanced
                     /note="In the Tet-On(R) system, rtTA-Advanced binds to the
                     Tet-responsive element and stimulates transcription only in
                     the presence of tetracycline or doxycycline."
                     /translation="MSRLDKSKVINGALELLNGVGIEGLTTRKLAQKLGVEQPTLYWHV
                     KNKRALLDALPIEMLDRHHTHFCPLEGESWQDFLRNNAKSYRCALLSHRDGAKVHLGTR
                     PTEKQYETLENQLAFLCQQGFSLENALYALSAVGHFTLGCVLEEQEHQVAKEERETPTT
                     DSMPPLLRQAIELFDRQGAEPAFLFGLELIICGLEKQLKCESGGPTDALDDFDLDMLPA
                     DALDDFDLDMLPADALDDFDLDMLPG"
     primer_bind     complement(4361..4381)
                     /label=WPRE-R
                     /note="WPRE, reverse primer"
     CDS             complement(4779..4790)
                     /codon_start=1
                     /product="Factor Xa recognition and cleavage site"
                     /label=Factor Xa site
                     /translation="IEGR"
     LTR             4995..5228
                     /label=3' LTR (Delta-U3)
                     /note="self-inactivating 3' long terminal repeat (LTR) from
                     HIV-1"
     polyA_signal    5300..5421
                     /label=SV40 poly(A) signal
                     /note="SV40 polyadenylation signal"
     primer_bind     complement(5337..5356)
                     /label=SV40pA-R
                     /note="SV40 polyA, reverse primer"
     primer_bind     5391..5410
                     /label=EBV-rev
                     /note="SV40 polyA terminator, reverse primer"
     rep_origin      5461..5596
                     /label=SV40 ori
                     /note="SV40 origin of replication"
     primer_bind     5523..5542
                     /label=SV40pro-F
                     /note="SV40 promoter/origin, forward primer"
     promoter        5596..5667
                     /gene="bla"
                     /label=AmpR promoter
     CDS             5668..6528
                     /codon_start=1
                     /gene="bla"
                     /product="beta-lactamase"
                     /label=AmpR
                     /note="confers resistance to ampicillin, carbenicillin, and
                     related antibiotics"
                     /translation="MSIQHFRVALIPFFAAFCLPVFAHPETLVKVKDAEDQLGARVGYI
                     ELDLNSGKILESFRPEERFPMMSTFKVLLCGAVLSRIDAGQEQLGRRIHYSQNDLVEYS
                     PVTEKHLTDGMTVRELCSAAITMSDNTAANLLLTTIGGPKELTAFLHNMGDHVTRLDRW
                     EPELNEAIPNDERDTTMPVAMATTLRKLLTGELLTLASRQQLIDWMEADKVAGPLLRSA
                     LPAGWFIADKSGAGERGSRGIIAALGPDGKPSRIVVIYTTGSQATMDERNRQIAEIGAS
                     LIKHW"
     primer_bind     complement(5886..5905)
                     /label=Amp-R
                     /note="Ampicillin resistance gene, reverse primer"
     rep_origin      6699..7287
                     /direction=RIGHT
                     /label=ori
                     /note="high-copy-number ColE1/pMB1/pBR322/pUC origin of
                     replication"
     primer_bind     7188..7207
                     /label=pBR322ori-F
                     /note="pBR322 origin, forward primer"
     primer_bind     7441..7458
                     /label=L4440
                     /note="L4440 vector, forward primer"
     protein_bind    7575..7596
                     /label=CAP binding site
                     /bound_moiety="E. coli catabolite activator protein"
                     /note="CAP binding activates transcription in the presence
                     of cAMP."
     promoter        7611..7641
                     /label=lac promoter
                     /note="promoter for the E. coli lac operon"
     protein_bind    7649..7665
                     /label=lac operator
                     /bound_moiety="lac repressor encoded by lacI"
                     /note="The lac repressor binds to the lac operator to
                     inhibit transcription in E. coli. This inhibition can be
                     relieved by adding lactose or
                     isopropyl-beta-D-thiogalactopyranoside (IPTG)."
     primer_bind     7654..7676
                     /label=M13/pUC Reverse
                     /note="In lacZ gene"
     primer_bind     7673..7689
                     /label=M13 rev
                     /note="common sequencing primer, one of multiple similar
                     variants"
     primer_bind     7673..7689
                     /label=M13 Reverse
                     /note="In lacZ gene. Also called M13-rev"
     primer_bind     7708..7728
                     /label=T3
                     /note="T3 promoter, forward primer"
     promoter        7710..7728
                     /label=T3 promoter
                     /note="promoter for bacteriophage T3 RNA polymerase"
     promoter        7756..7982
                     /label=RSV promoter
                     /note="Rous sarcoma virus enhancer/promoter"
     LTR             7983..8163
                     /label=5' LTR (truncated)
                     /note="truncated 5' long terminal repeat (LTR) from HIV-1"
     misc_feature    8210..8335
                     /label=HIV-1 Psi
                     /note="packaging signal of human immunodeficiency virus
                     type 1"
     misc_feature    8828..9061
                     /label=RRE
                     /note="The Rev response element (RRE) of HIV-1 allows for
                     Rev-dependent mRNA export from the nucleus to the
                     cytoplasm."
     CDS             9246..9290
                     /codon_start=1
                     /product="antigenic peptide corresponding to amino acids
                     655 to 669 of the HIV envelope protein gp41 (Lutje Hulsik
                     et al., 2013)"
                     /label=gp41 peptide
                     /note="recognized by the 2H10 single-chain llama nanobody"
                     /translation="KNEQELLELDKWASL"
ORIGIN
        1 aattctcgac ctcgagacaa atggcagtat tcatccacaa ttttaaaaga aaagggggga
       61 ttggggggta cagtgcaggg gaaagaatag tagacataat agcaacagac atacaaacta
      121 aagaattaca aaaacaaatt acaaaaattc aaaattttcg ggtttattac agggacagca
      181 gagatccact ttggccgcga atcgatatgt cgagtttact ccctatcagt gatagagaac
      241 gtatgtcgag tttactccct atcagtgata gagaacgatg tcgagtttac tccctatcag
      301 tgatagagaa cgtatgtcga gtttactccc tatcagtgat agagaacgta tgtcgagttt
      361 actccctatc agtgatagag aacgtatgtc gagtttatcc ctatcagtga tagagaacgt
      421 atgtcgagtt tactccctat cagtgataga gaacgtatgt cgaggtaggc gtgtacggtg
      481 ggaggcctat ataagcagag ctcgtttagt gaaccgtcag atcgcctgga gaattggcta
      541 gcattccggt actgttggta aagccaccat ggaagacgcc aaaaacataa agaaaggccc
      601 ggcgccattc tatccgctgg aagatggaac cgctggagag caactgcata aggctatgaa
      661 gagatacgcc ctggttcctg gaacaattgc ttttacagat gcacatatcg aggtggacat
      721 cacttacgct gagtacttcg aaatgtccgt tcggttggca gaagctatga aacgatatgg
      781 gctgaataca aatcacagaa tcgtcgtatg cagtgaaaac tctcttcaat tctttatgcc
      841 ggtgttgggc gcgttattta tcggagttgc agttgcgccc gcgaacgaca tttataatga
      901 acgtgaattg ctcaacagta tgggcatttc gcagcctacc gtggtgttcg tttccaaaaa
      961 ggggttgcaa aaaattttga acgtgcaaaa aaagctccca atcatccaaa aaattattat
     1021 catggattct aaaacggatt accagggatt tcagtcgatg tacacgttcg tcacatctca
     1081 tctacctccc ggttttaatg aatacgattt tgtgccagag tccttcgata gggacaagac
     1141 aattgcactg atcatgaact cctctggatc tactggtctg cctaaaggtg tcgctctgcc
     1201 tcatagaact gcctgcgtga gattctcgca tgccagagat cctatttttg gcaatcaaat
     1261 cattccggat actgcgattt taagtgttgt tccattccat cacggttttg gaatgtttac
     1321 tacactcgga tatttgatat gtggatttcg agtcgtctta atgtatagat ttgaagaaga
     1381 gctgtttctg aggagccttc aggattacaa gattcaaagt gcgctgctgg tgccaaccct
     1441 attctccttc ttcgccaaaa gcactctgat tgacaaatac gatttatcta atttacacga
     1501 aattgcttct ggtggcgctc ccctctctaa ggaagtcggg gaagcggttg ccaagaggtt
     1561 ccatctgcca ggtatcaggc aaggatatgg gctcactgag actacatcag ctattctgat
     1621 tacacccgag ggggatgata aaccgggcgc ggtcggtaaa gttgttccat tttttgaagc
     1681 gaaggttgtg gatctggata ccgggaaaac gctgggcgtt aatcaaagag gcgaactgtg
     1741 tgtgagaggt cctatgatta tgtccggtta tgtaaacaat ccggaagcga ccaacgcctt
     1801 gattgacaag gatggatggc tacattctgg agacatagct tactgggacg aagacgaaca
     1861 cttcttcatc gttgaccgcc tgaagtctct gattaagtac aaaggctatc aggtggctcc
     1921 cgctgaattg gaatccatct tgctccaaca ccccaacatc ttcgacgcag gtgtcgcagg
     1981 tcttcccgac gatgacgccg gtgaacttcc cgccgccgtt gttgttttgg agcacggaaa
     2041 gacgatgacg gaaaaagaga tcgtggatta cgtcgccagt caagtaacaa ccgcgaaaaa
     2101 gttgcgcgga ggagttgtgt ttgtggacga agtaccgaaa ggtcttaccg gaaaactcga
     2161 cgcaagaaaa atcagagaga tcctcataaa ggccaagaag ggcggaaaga tcgccgtgta
     2221 attctagact cgaccatagt gactggatat gttgtgtttt acagtattat gtagtctgtt
     2281 ttttatgcaa aatctaattt aatatattga tatttatatc attttacgtt tctcgttcag
     2341 ctttcttgta caaagtggtt tagtaatgaa ccggtccacc accaccacca ccactaagga
     2401 tccggggttg gggttgcgcc ttttccaagg cagccctggg tttgcgcagg gacgcggctg
     2461 ctctgggcgt ggttccggga aacgcagcgg cgccgaccct gggtctcgca cattcttcac
     2521 gtccgttcgc agcgtcaccc ggatcttcgc cgctaccctt gtgggccccc cggcgacgct
     2581 tcctgctccg cccctaagtc gggaaggttc cttgcggttc gcggcgtgcc ggacgtgaca
     2641 aacggaagcc gcacgtctca ctagtaccct cgcagacgga cagcgccagg gagcaatggc
     2701 agcgcgccga ccgcgatggg ctgtggccaa tagcggctgc tcagcagggc gcgccgagag
     2761 cagcggccgg gaaggggcgg tgcgggaggc ggggtgtggg gcggtagtgt gggccctgtt
     2821 cctgcccgcg cggtgttccg cattctgcaa gcctccggag cgcacgtcgg cagtcggctc
     2881 cctcgttgac cgaatcaccg acctctctcc ccagcaattc accatgaccg agtacaagcc
     2941 cacggtgcgc ctcgccaccc gcgacgacgt ccccagggcc gtacgcaccc tcgccgccgc
     3001 gttcgccgac taccccgcca cgcgccacac cgtcgatccg gaccgccaca tcgagcgggt
     3061 caccgagctg caagaactct tcctcacgcg cgtcgggctc gacatcggca aggtgtgggt
     3121 cgcggacgac ggcgccgcgg tggcggtctg gaccacgccg gagagcgtcg aagcgggggc
     3181 ggtgttcgcc gagatcggcc cgcgcatggc cgagttgagc ggttcccggc tggccgcgca
     3241 gcaacagatg gaaggcctcc tggcgccgca ccggcccaag gagcccgcgt ggttcctggc
     3301 caccgtcggc gtctcgcccg accaccaggg caagggtctg ggcagcgccg tcgtgctccc
     3361 cggagtggag gcggccgagc gcgccggggt gcccgccttc ctggagacct ccgcgccccg
     3421 caacctcccc ttctacgagc ggctcggctt caccgtcacc gccgacgtcg aggtgcccga
     3481 aggaccgcgc acctggtgca tgacccgcaa gcccggtgcc gaaggtagag gttctctcct
     3541 cacttgtggt gatgttgaag aaaaccctgg tccaatgtct agactggaca agagcaaagt
     3601 cataaacgga gctctggaat tactcaatgg tgtcggtatc gaaggcctga cgacaaggaa
     3661 actcgctcaa aagctgggag ttgagcagcc taccctgtac tggcacgtga agaacaagcg
     3721 ggccctgctc gatgccctgc caatcgagat gctggacagg catcataccc acttctgccc
     3781 cctggaaggc gagtcatggc aagactttct gcggaacaac gccaagtcat accgctgtgc
     3841 tctcctctca catcgcgacg gggctaaagt gcatctcggc acccgcccaa cagagaaaca
     3901 gtacgaaacc ctggaaaatc agctcgcgtt cctgtgtcag caaggcttct ccctggagaa
     3961 cgcactgtac gctctgtccg ccgtgggcca ctttacactg ggctgcgtat tggaggaaca
     4021 ggagcatcaa gtagcaaaag aggaaagaga gacacctacc accgattcta tgcccccact
     4081 tctgagacaa gcaattgagc tgttcgaccg gcagggagcc gaacctgcct tccttttcgg
     4141 cctggaacta atcatatgtg gcctggagaa acagctaaag tgcgaaagcg gcgggccgac
     4201 cgacgccctt gacgattttg acttagacat gctcccagcc gatgcccttg acgactttga
     4261 ccttgatatg ctgcctgctg acgctcttga cgattttgac cttgacatgc tccccgggta
     4321 actaagtaag gatcgatcca agatatcgta ttcttaacta tgttgctcct tttacgctat
     4381 gtggatacgc tgctttaatg cctttgtatc atgctattgc ttcccgtatg gctttcattt
     4441 tctcctcctt gtataaatcc tggttgctgt ctctttatga ggagttgtgg cccgttgtca
     4501 ggcaacgtgg cgtggtgtgc actgtgtttg ctgacgcaac ccccactggt tggggcattg
     4561 ccaccacctg tcagctcctt tccgggactt tcgctttccc cctccctatt gccacggcgg
     4621 aactcatcgc cgcctgcctt gcccgctgct ggacaggggc tcggctgttg ggcactgaca
     4681 attccgtggt gttgtcgggg aagctgacgt cctttccatg gctgctcgcc tgtgttgcca
     4741 cctggattct gcgcgggacg tccttctgct acgtcccttc ggccctcaat ccagcggacc
     4801 ttccttcccg cggcctgctg ccggctctgc ggcctcttcc gcgtcttcgc cttcgccctc
     4861 agacgagtcg gatctccctt tgggccgcct ccccgcctgt ttcgcctcgg cgtccggact
     4921 agaggtacct ttaagaccaa tgacttacaa ggcagctgta gatcttagcc actttttaaa
     4981 agaaaagggg ggactggaag ggctaattca ctcccaacga agacaagatc tgctttttgc
     5041 ttgtactggg tctctctggt tagaccagat ctgagcctgg gagctctctg gctaactagg
     5101 gaacccactg cttaagcctc aataaagctt gccttgagtg cttcaagtag tgtgtgcccg
     5161 tctgttgtgt gactctggta actagagatc cctcagaccc ttttagtcag tgtggaaaat
     5221 ctctagcagt agtagttcat gtcatcttat tattcagtat ttataacttg caaagaaatg
     5281 aatatcagag agtgagagga acttgtttat tgcagcttat aatggttaca aataaagcaa
     5341 tagcatcaca aatttcacaa ataaagcatt tttttcactg cattctagtt gtggtttgtc
     5401 caaactcatc aatgtatctt atcatgtctg gctctagcta tcccgcccct aactccgccc
     5461 atcccgcccc taactccgcc cagttccgcc cattctccgc cccatggctg actaattttt
     5521 tttatttatg cagaggccga ggccgcctcg gcctctgagc tattccagaa gtagtgagga
     5581 ggcttttttg gaggcctttc aaatatgtat ccgctcatga gacaataacc ctgataaatg
     5641 cttcaataat attgaaaaag gaagagtatg agtattcaac atttccgtgt cgcccttatt
     5701 cccttttttg cggcattttg ccttcctgtt tttgctcacc cagaaacgct ggtgaaagta
     5761 aaagatgctg aagatcagtt gggtgcacga gtgggttaca tcgaactgga tctcaacagc
     5821 ggtaagatcc ttgagagttt tcgccccgaa gaacgttttc caatgatgag cacttttaaa
     5881 gttctgctat gtggcgcggt attatcccgt attgacgccg ggcaagagca actcggtcgc
     5941 cgcatacact attctcagaa tgacttggtt gagtactcac cagtcacaga aaagcatctt
     6001 acggatggca tgacagtaag agaattatgc agtgctgcca taaccatgag tgataacact
     6061 gcggccaact tacttctgac aacgatcgga ggaccgaagg agctaaccgc ttttttgcac
     6121 aacatggggg atcatgtaac tcgccttgat cgttgggaac cggagctgaa tgaagccata
     6181 ccaaacgacg agcgtgacac cacgatgcct gtagcaatgg caacaacgtt gcgcaaacta
     6241 ttaactggcg aactacttac tctagcttcc cggcaacaat taatagactg gatggaggcg
     6301 gataaagttg caggaccact tctgcgctcg gcccttccgg ctggctggtt tattgctgat
     6361 aaatctggag ccggtgagcg tgggtctcgc ggtatcattg cagcactggg gccagatggt
     6421 aagccctccc gtatcgtagt tatctacacg acggggagtc aggcaactat ggatgaacga
     6481 aatagacaga tcgctgagat aggtgcctca ctgattaagc attggtaact gtcagaccaa
     6541 gtttactcat atatacttta gattgattta aaacttcatt tttaatttaa aaggatctag
     6601 gtgaagatcc tttttgataa tctcatgacc aaaatccctt aacgtgagtt ttcgttccac
     6661 tgagcgtcag accccgtaga aaagatcaaa ggatcttctt gagatccttt ttttctgcgc
     6721 gtaatctgct gcttgcaaac aaaaaaacca ccgctaccag cggtggtttg tttgccggat
     6781 caagagctac caactctttt tccgaaggta actggcttca gcagagcgca gataccaaat
     6841 actgttcttc tagtgtagcc gtagttaggc caccacttca agaactctgt agcaccgcct
     6901 acatacctcg ctctgctaat cctgttacca gtggctgctg ccagtggcga taagtcgtgt
     6961 cttaccgggt tggactcaag acgatagtta ccggataagg cgcagcggtc gggctgaacg
     7021 gggggttcgt gcacacagcc cagcttggag cgaacgacct acaccgaact gagataccta
     7081 cagcgtgagc tatgagaaag cgccacgctt cccgaaggga gaaaggcgga caggtatccg
     7141 gtaagcggca gggtcggaac aggagagcgc acgagggagc ttccaggggg aaacgcctgg
     7201 tatctttata gtcctgtcgg gtttcgccac ctctgacttg agcgtcgatt tttgtgatgc
     7261 tcgtcagggg ggcggagcct atggaaaaac gccagcaacg cggccttttt acggttcctg
     7321 gccttttgct ggccttttgc tcacatgttc tttcctgcgt tatcccctga ttctgtggat
     7381 aaccgtatta ccgcctttga gtgagctgat accgctcgcc gcagccgaac gaccgagcgc
     7441 agcgagtcag tgagcgagga agcggaagag cgcccaatac gcaaaccgcc tctccccgcg
     7501 cgttggccga ttcattaatg cagctggcac gacaggtttc ccgactggaa agcgggcagt
     7561 gagcgcaacg caattaatgt gagttagctc actcattagg caccccaggc tttacacttt
     7621 atgcttccgg ctcgtatgtt gtgtggaatt gtgagcggat aacaatttca cacaggaaac
     7681 agctatgacc atgattacgc caagcgcgca attaaccctc actaaaggga acaaaagctg
     7741 gagctgcaag cttaatgtag tcttatgcaa tactcttgta gtcttgcaac atggtaacga
     7801 tgagttagca acatgcctta caaggagaga aaaagcaccg tgcatgccga ttggtggaag
     7861 taaggtggta cgatcgtgcc ttattaggaa ggcaacagac gggtctgaca tggattggac
     7921 gaaccactga attgccgcat tgcagagata ttgtatttaa gtgcctagct cgatacataa
     7981 acgggtctct ctggttagac cagatctgag cctgggagct ctctggctaa ctagggaacc
     8041 cactgcttaa gcctcaataa agcttgcctt gagtgcttca agtagtgtgt gcccgtctgt
     8101 tgtgtgactc tggtaactag agatccctca gaccctttta gtcagtgtgg aaaatctcta
     8161 gcagtggcgc ccgaacaggg acttgaaagc gaaagggaaa ccagaggagc tctctcgacg
     8221 caggactcgg cttgctgaag cgcgcacggc aagaggcgag gggcggcgac tggtgagtac
     8281 gccaaaaatt ttgactagcg gaggctagaa ggagagagat gggtgcgaga gcgtcagtat
     8341 taagcggggg agaattagat cgcgatggga aaaaattcgg ttaaggccag ggggaaagaa
     8401 aaaatataaa ttaaaacata tagtatgggc aagcagggag ctagaacgat tcgcagttaa
     8461 tcctggcctg ttagaaacat cagaaggctg tagacaaata ctgggacagc tacaaccatc
     8521 ccttcagaca ggatcagaag aacttagatc attatataat acagtagcaa ccctctattg
     8581 tgtgcatcaa aggatagaga taaaagacac caaggaagct ttagacaaga tagaggaaga
     8641 gcaaaacaaa agtaagacca ccgcacagca agcggccgct gatcttcaga cctggaggag
     8701 gagatatgag ggacaattgg agaagtgaat tatataaata taaagtagta aaaattgaac
     8761 cattaggagt agcacccacc aaggcaaaga gaagagtggt gcagagagaa aaaagagcag
     8821 tgggaatagg agctttgttc cttgggttct tgggagcagc aggaagcact atgggcgcag
     8881 cgtcaatgac gctgacggta caggccagac aattattgtc tggtatagtg cagcagcaga
     8941 acaatttgct gagggctatt gaggcgcaac agcatctgtt gcaactcaca gtctggggca
     9001 tcaagcagct ccaggcaaga atcctggctg tggaaagata cctaaaggat caacagctcc
     9061 tggggatttg gggttgctct ggaaaactca tttgcaccac tgctgtgcct tggaatgcta
     9121 gttggagtaa taaatctctg gaacagattt ggaatcacac gacctggatg gagtgggaca
     9181 gagaaattaa caattacaca agcttaatac actccttaat tgaagaatcg caaaaccagc
     9241 aagaaaagaa tgaacaagaa ttattggaat tagataaatg ggcaagtttg tggaattggt
     9301 ttaacataac aaattggctg tggtatataa aattattcat aatgatagta ggaggcttgg
     9361 taggtttaag aatagttttt gctgtacttt ctatagtgaa tagagttagg cagggatatt
     9421 caccattatc gtttcagacc cacctcccaa ccccgagggg ac
//
